Addgene plasmid #179647: CMVTO-p450-hcvs-B2AD2-26Sfur-SEAP
Purpose: HCVP-inducible p450 SEAP RELEASE construct
Depositing lab: Xiaojing Gao. Depositing organization: Stanford University. Publication: Protease-controlled secretion and display of intercellular signals. Vlahos AE, Kang J, Aldrete CA, Zhu R, Chong LS, Elowitz MB, Gao XJ. Nat Commun. 2022 Feb 17;13(1):912. doi: 10.1038/s41467-022-28623-y. PubMed 35177637.
Backbone
  Vector backbone: CMVTO-FlpIn
  Vector type: Mammalian Expression
Growth in bacteria
  Bacterial resistance: Ampicillin, 100 μg/mL
  Growth temperature: 37°C
  Growth strain: DH5alpha
  Copy number: High Copy
Gene/Insert
  Gene/Insert name: SEAP RELEASE
  Species: H. sapiens (human)
Terms and licenses: Academic/Nonprofit Terms; Industry Terms: Not Available to Industry
How to cite: CMVTO-p450-hcvs-B2AD2-26Sfur-SEAP was a gift from Xiaojing Gao (Addgene plasmid # 179647 ; http://n2t.net/addgene:179647 ; RRID:Addgene_179647)
