[The description below was written by a language model from this plasmid's Addgene catalogue record and pLannotate feature annotations shown in this document.]
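Description:
CMVTO-p450-hcvs-B2AD2-26Sfur-SEAP is a mammalian expression plasmid of about 7 kb built on the CMVTO-FlpIn backbone. It carries a hepatitis C virus protease (HCVP)-inducible version of the RELEASE system for controlling secretion of secreted alkaline phosphatase (SEAP). It is propagated in E. coli through a high-copy ColE1/pUC origin with ampicillin resistance, and a partial f1 origin is also present. For mammalian cells, the backbone supplies an FRT site placed directly upstream of a hygromycin resistance coding sequence followed by an SV40 polyadenylation signal. This is the usual Flp-In arrangement, in which FLP-mediated integration at a genomic FRT landing pad allows hygromycin selection of stable single-copy lines. The plasmid can also be used by transient transfection.

The expression cassette is driven by the CMV enhancer and promoter, followed by short tet operator-like matches consistent with the "TO" designation. Transcription should therefore be constitutive in ordinary cells and repressible in cells that express the Tet repressor. It ends at a bGH polyadenylation signal that spans the sequence origin. The annotated open reading frame begins with a fragment of rabbit cytochrome P450 2C1, followed by a segment of the human β2-adrenergic receptor and then most of the SEAP coding sequence. The construct name also indicates an HCV protease cleavage site and a furin site ("fur"), though neither is separately annotated. The P450 fragment presumably acts as an N-terminal retention element, but the record does not spell out each part's role. The intended logic is that HCV protease cleavage releases the retained fusion so that SEAP is secreted, giving an easily assayed readout of protease-controlled secretion.
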