Features (pLannotate 1.2.2; 24 found; start..end, strand, type, name):
     33..56      +  polyA_signal   bGH poly(A) signal (fragment): bovine growth hormone polyadenylation signal
     60..81      +  promoter       SV40 promoter (fragment): SV40 enhancer and early promoter
    102..335     +  rep_origin     f1 ori (fragment) (sequence partly withheld): f1 bacteriophage origin of replication; arrow indicates direction of (+) strand synthesis
    340..387     +  protein_bind   FRT: FLP-mediated recombination occurs in the 8-bp core sequence TCTAGAAA (Turan and Bode, 2011). FLP recombinase from the Saccharomyces cerevisiae 2μ plasmid
    395..1417    +  CDS            HygR: aminoglycoside phosphotransferase from E. coli; aph(4)-Ia; confers resistance to hygromycin
   1427..1552    +  CDS            ble (fragment): BLE_KLEPN - Experimental evidence at protein level: Swiss-Prot protein existence level 1. Binding protein with a strong affinity to the bleomycin family of antibiotics. Binds to CL990; an antimitotic-antibiotic compound. From Klebsiella pneumoniae.
   1547..1668    +  polyA_signal   SV40 poly(A) signal: SV40 polyadenylation signal
   1741..1757    -  protein_bind   lac operator: The lac repressor binds to the lac operator to inhibit transcription in E. coli. This inhibition can be relieved by adding lactose or isopropyl-β-D-thiogalactopyranoside (IPTG). lac repressor encoded by lacI
   1765..1795    -  promoter       lac promoter: promoter for the E. coli lac operon
   1810..1831    -  protein_bind   CAP binding site: CAP binding activates transcription in the presence of cAMP. E. coli catabolite activator protein
   1844..1936    -  CDS            lacI (fragment): lac repressor; lacI; The lac repressor binds to the lac operator to inhibit transcription in E. coli. This inhibition can be relieved by adding lactose or isopropyl-β-D-thiogalactopyranoside (IPTG).
   2119..2707    -  rep_origin     ori: high-copy-number ColE1/pMB1/pBR322/pUC origin of replication
   2878..3738    -  CDS            AmpR: β-lactamase; bla; confers resistance to ampicillin, carbenicillin, and related antibiotics
   3739..3843    -  promoter       AmpR promoter: bla
   3902..3954    -  misc_feature   bom (fragment): basis of mobility region from pBR322
   4104..4483    +  enhancer       CMV enhancer: human cytomegalovirus immediate early enhancer
   4484..4687    +  promoter       CMV promoter: human cytomegalovirus (CMV) immediate early promoter
   4689..4708    +  promoter       PLtetO-1 promoter (fragment): modified phage lambda PL promoter with tet operator sites (Lutz and Bujard, 1997)
   4710..4729    +  promoter       PLtetO-1 promoter (fragment): modified phage lambda PL promoter with tet operator sites (Lutz and Bujard, 1997)
   4737..4770    +  promoter       TRE3GV promoter (fragment): 3rd-generation Tet-responsive promoter that can be activated by binding of Tet-On® 3G, optimized for retroviral and lentiviral vectors
   4860..4955    +  CDS            CYP2C1 (fragment): CP2C1_RABIT - Experimental evidence at protein level: Swiss-Prot protein existence level 1. Cytochromes P450 are a group of heme-thiolate monooxygenases. In liver microsomes, this enzyme is involved in an NADPH-dependent electron transport pathway. It oxidizes a variety of structurally unrelated compounds, including steroids, fatty acids, and xenobiotics. From Oryctolagus cuniculus (Rabbit).
   5037..5132    +  CDS            ADRB2 (fragment): ADRB2_HUMAN - Also known as ADRB2R, B2AR. Experimental evidence at protein level: Swiss-Prot protein existence level 1. Beta-adrenergic receptors mediate the catecholamine-induced activation of adenylate cyclase through the action of G proteins. The beta-2-adrenergic receptor binds epinephrine with an approximately 30- fold greater affinity than it does norepinephrine. From Homo sapiens (Human).
   5183..6632    +  CDS            SEAP (fragment): secreted alkaline phosphatase from human placenta The natural enzyme has a C-terminal transmembrane sequence that is replaced by a GPI anchor.
   6756..17      +  polyA_signal   bGH poly(A) signal (across the origin): bovine growth hormone polyadenylation signal
>Addgene plasmid #179647 | CMVTO-p450-hcvs-B2AD2-26Sfur-SEAP | addgene full sequence | sequence record 355678 | Addgene NGS Result
TGCGGTGGGCTCTATGGAGATCTATCGATGTTCTGGGGATGCGGTGGGCTCTATGGCTTCTGAGGCGGAA
AGAACCAGCTGGGGCTCTAGGGGGTATCCCC
[124 nt withheld, positions 102-225]
C
[91 nt withheld, positions 227-317]
AGGGTGATGGTTCACGTACCTAGAAGTTCCTATTCCGAAGTTCCTATTCTCTAGAAAGTATAGGAACTTC
CTTGGCCAAAAAGCCTGAACTCACCGCGACGTCTGTCGAGAAGTTTCTGATCGAAAAGTTCGACAGCGTC
TCCGACCTGATGCAGCTCTCGGAGGGCGAAGAATCTCGTGCTTTCAGCTTCGATGTAGGAGGGCGTGGAT
ATGTCCTGCGGGTAAATAGCTGCGCCGATGGTTTCTACAAAGATCGTTATGTTTATCGGCACTTTGCATC
GGCCGCGCTCCCGATTCCGGAAGTGCTTGACATTGGGGAATTCAGCGAGAGCCTGACCTATTGCATCTCC
CGCCGTGCACAGGGTGTCACGTTGCAAGACCTGCCTGAAACCGAACTGCCCGCTGTTCTGCAGCCGGTCG
CGGAGGCCATGGATGCGATCGCTGCGGCCGATCTTAGCCAGACGAGCGGGTTCGGCCCATTCGGACCGCA
AGGAATCGGTCAATACACTACATGGCGTGATTTCATATGCGCGATTGCTGATCCCCATGTGTATCACTGG
CAAACTGTGATGGACGACACCGTCAGTGCGTCCGTCGCGCAGGCTCTCGATGAGCTGATGCTTTGGGCCG
AGGACTGCCCCGAAGTCCGGCACCTCGTGCACGCGGATTTCGGCTCCAACAATGTCCTGACGGACAATGG
CCGCATAACAGCGGTCATTGACTGGAGCGAGGCGATGTTCGGGGATTCCCAATACGAGGTCGCCAACATC
TTCTTCTGGAGGCCGTGGTTGGCTTGTATGGAGCAGCAGACGCGCTACTTCGAGCGGAGGCATCCGGAGC
TTGCAGGATCGCCGCGGCTCCGGGCGTATATGCTCCGCATTGGTCTTGACCAACTCTATCAGAGCTTGGT
TGACGGCAATTTCGATGATGCAGCTTGGGCGCAGGGTCGATGCGACGCAATCGTCCGATCCGGAGCCGGG
ACTGTCGGGCGTACACAAATCGCCCGCAGAAGCGCGGCCGTCTGGACCGATGGCTGTGTAGAAGTACTCG
CCGATAGTGGAAACCGACGCCCCAGCACTCGTCCGAGGGCAAAGGAATAGCACGTACTACGAGATTTCGA
TTCCACCGCCGCCTTCTATGAAAGGTTGGGCTTCGGAATCGTTTTCCGGGACGCCGGCTGGATGATCCTC
CAGCGCGGGGATCTCATGCTGGAGTTCTTCGCCCACCCCAACTTGTTTATTGCAGCTTATAATGGTTACA
AATAAAGCAATAGCATCACAAATTTCACAAATAAAGCATTTTTTTCACTGCATTCTAGTTGTGGTTTGTC
CAAACTCATCAATGTATCTTATCATGTCTGTATACCGTCGACCTCTAGCTAGAGCTTGGCGTAATCATGG
TCATAGCTGTTTCCTGTGTGAAATTGTTATCCGCTCACAATTCCACACAACATACGAGCCGGAAGCATAA
AGTGTAAAGCCTGGGGTGCCTAATGAGTGAGCTAACTCACATTAATTGCGTTGCGCTCACTGCCCGCTTT
CCAGTCGGGAAACCTGTCGTGCCAGCTGCATTAATGAATCGGCCAACGCGCGGGGAGAGGCGGTTTGCGT
ATTGGGCGCTCTTCCGCTTCCTCGCTCACTGACTCGCTGCGCTCGGTCGTTCGGCTGCGGCGAGCGGTAT
CAGCTCACTCAAAGGCGGTAATACGGTTATCCACAGAATCAGGGGATAACGCAGGAAAGAACATGTGAGC
AAAAGGCCAGCAAAAGGCCAGGAACCGTAAAAAGGCCGCGTTGCTGGCGTTTTTCCATAGGCTCCGCCCC
CCTGACGAGCATCACAAAAATCGACGCTCAAGTCAGAGGTGGCGAAACCCGACAGGACTATAAAGATACC
AGGCGTTTCCCCCTGGAAGCTCCCTCGTGCGCTCTCCTGTTCCGACCCTGCCGCTTACCGGATACCTGTC
CGCCTTTCTCCCTTCGGGAAGCGTGGCGCTTTCTCATAGCTCACGCTGTAGGTATCTCAGTTCGGTGTAG
GTCGTTCGCTCCAAGCTGGGCTGTGTGCACGAACCCCCCGTTCAGCCCGACCGCTGCGCCTTATCCGGTA
ACTATCGTCTTGAGTCCAACCCGGTAAGACACGACTTATCGCCACTGGCAGCAGCCACTGGTAACAGGAT
TAGCAGAGCGAGGTATGTAGGCGGTGCTACAGAGTTCTTGAAGTGGTGGCCTAACTACGGCTACACTAGA
AGAACAGTATTTGGTATCTGCGCTCTGCTGAAGCCAGTTACCTTCGGAAAAAGAGTTGGTAGCTCTTGAT
CCGGCAAACAAACCACCGCTGGTAGCGGTGGTTTTTTTGTTTGCAAGCAGCAGATTACGCGCAGAAAAAA
AGGATCTCAAGAAGATCCTTTGATCTTTTCTACGGGGTCTGACGCTCAGTGGAACGAAAACTCACGTTAA
GGGATTTTGGTCATGAGATTATCAAAAAGGATCTTCACCTAGATCCTTTTAAATTAAAAATGAAGTTTTA
AATCAATCTAAAGTATATATGAGTAAACTTGGTCTGACAGTTACCAATGCTTAATCAGTGAGGCACCTAT
CTCAGCGATCTGTCTATTTCGTTCATCCATAGTTGCCTGACTCCCCGTCGTGTAGATAACTACGATACGG
GAGGGCTTACCATCTGGCCCCAGTGCTGCAATGATACCGCGAGACCCACGCTCACCGGCTCCAGATTTAT
CAGCAATAAACCAGCCAGCCGGAAGGGCCGAGCGCAGAAGTGGTCCTGCAACTTTATCCGCCTCCATCCA
GTCTATTAATTGTTGCCGGGAAGCTAGAGTAAGTAGTTCGCCAGTTAATAGTTTGCGCAACGTTGTTGCC
ATTGCTACAGGCATCGTGGTGTCACGCTCGTCGTTTGGTATGGCTTCATTCAGCTCCGGTTCCCAACGAT
CAAGGCGAGTTACATGATCCCCCATGTTGTGCAAAAAAGCGGTTAGCTCCTTCGGTCCTCCGATCGTTGT
CAGAAGTAAGTTGGCCGCAGTGTTATCACTCATGGTTATGGCAGCACTGCATAATTCTCTTACTGTCATG
CCATCCGTAAGATGCTTTTCTGTGACTGGTGAGTACTCAACCAAGTCATTCTGAGAATAGTGTATGCGGC
GACCGAGTTGCTCTTGCCCGGCGTCAATACGGGATAATACCGCGCCACATAGCAGAACTTTAAAAGTGCT
CATCATTGGAAAACGTTCTTCGGGGCGAAAACTCTCAAGGATCTTACCGCTGTTGAGATCCAGTTCGATG
TAACCCACTCGTGCACCCAACTGATCTTCAGCATCTTTTACTTTCACCAGCGTTTCTGGGTGAGCAAAAA
CAGGAAGGCAAAATGCCGCAAAAAAGGGAATAAGGGCGACACGGAAATGTTGAATACTCATACTCTTCCT
TTTTCAATATTATTGAAGCATTTATCAGGGTTATTGTCTCATGAGCGGATACATATTTGAATGTATTTAG
AAAAATAAACAAATAGGGGTTCCGCGCACATTTCCCCGAAAAGTGCCACCTGACGTCGACGGATCGGGAG
ATCTCCCGATCCCCTATGGTGCACTCTCAGTACAATCTGCTCTGATGCCGCATAGTTAAGCCAGTATCTG
CTCCCTGCTTGTGTGTTGGAGGTCGCTGAGTAGTGCGCGAGCAAAATTTAAGCTACAACAAGGCAAGGCT
TGACCGACAATTGCATGAAGAATCTGCTTAGGGTTAGGCGTTTTGCGCTGCTTCGTACGGGCCAGATATA
CGCGTTGACATTGATTATTGACTAGTTATTAATAGTAATCAATTACGGGGTCATTAGTTCATAGCCCATA
TATGGAGTTCCGCGTTACATAACTTACGGTAAATGGCCCGCCTGGCTGACCGCCCAACGACCCCCGCCCA
TTGACGTCAATAATGACGTATGTTCCCATAGTAACGCCAATAGGGACTTTCCATTGACGTCAATGGGTGG
AGTATTTACGGTAAACTGCCCACTTGGCAGTACATCAAGTGTATCATATGCCAAGTACGCCCCCTATTGA
CGTCAATGACGGTAAATGGCCCGCCTGGCATTATGCCCAGTACATGACCTTATGGGACTTTCCTACTTGG
CAGTACATCTACGTATTAGTCATCGCTATTACCATGGTGATGCGGTTTTGGCAGTACATCAATGGGCGTG
GATAGCGGTTTGACTCACGGGGATTTCCAAGTCTCCACCCCATTGACGTCAATGGGAGTTTGTTTTGGCA
CCAAAATCAACGGGACTTTCCAAAATGTCGTAACAACTCCGCCCCATTGACGCAAATGGGCGGTAGGCGT
GTACGGTGGGAGGTCTATATAAGCAGAGCTCTCCCTATCAGTGATAGAGATCTCCCTATCAGTGATAGAG
ATCGTCGACGAGCTCGTTTAGTGAACCGTCAGATCGCCTGGAGACGCCATCCACGCTGTTTTGACCTCCA
TAGAAGACACCGGGACCGATCCAGCCTCCGGACTCTAGCGTTTAAACTTAAGCTTCGCCACCATGGACCC
CGTTGTCGTACTGGGACTCTGCTTGTCCTGCCTGCTCCTCCTTAGTTTGTGGAAACAATCTTATGGGGGT
GGAAAACTTGGCTCCGGGGGAGGATCCTCTACCGTGAGCGAGGAAGCTAGTGAGGATGTCGTCTGCTGCT
CAATGTCCTACACATGGACAGGAGCCCTGAATTACTTCATCACTTCACTGGCCTGTGCTGATCTGGTCAT
GGGCCTGGCAGTGGTGCCCTTTGGGGCCGCCCATATTCTTATGAAAATGTGGACTGGATCTGGCAGAAGC
AAAAGAAGCGTCATTGACGGCTTTACCCTGACCAGCATCCCAGTTGAGGAGGAGAACCCGGACTTCTGGA
ACCGCGAGGCAGCCGAGGCCCTGGGTGCCGCCAAGAAGCTGCAGCCTGCACAGACAGCCGCCAAGAACCT
CATCATCTTCCTGGGCGATGGGATGGGGGTGTCTACGGTGACAGCTGCCAGGATTCTAAAAGGGCAGAAG
AAGGACAAACTGGGGCCTGAGATACCCCTGGCCATGGACCGCTTCCCATATGTGGCTCTGTCCAAGACAT
ACAATGTAGACAAACATGTGCCAGACAGTGGAGCCACAGCCACGGCCTACCTGTGCGGGGTCAAGGGCAA
CTTCCAGACCATTGGCTTGAGTGCAGCCGCCCGCTTTAACCAGTGCAACACGACACGCGGCAACGAGGTC
ATCTCCGTGATGAATCGGGCCAAGAAAGCAGGGAAGTCAGTGGGAGTGGTAACCACCACACGAGTGCAGC
ACGCCTCGCCAGCCGGCACCTACGCCCACACGGTGAACCGCAACTGGTACTCGGACGCCGACGTGCCTGC
CTCGGCCCGCCAGGAGGGGTGCCAGGACATCGCTACGCAGCTCATCTCCAACATGGACATTGACGTGATC
CTAGGTGGAGGCCGAAAATACATGTTTCCCATGGGAACCCCAGACCCTGAGTACCCAGATGACTACAGCC
AAGGTGGGACCAGGCTGGACGGGAAGAATCTGGTGCAGGAATGGCTGGCGAAGCGCCAGGGTGCCCGGTA
TGTGTGGAACCGCACTGAGCTCATGCAGGCTTCCCTGGACCCGTCTGTGACCCATCTCATGGGTCTCTTT
GAGCCTGGAGACATGAAATACGAGATCCACCGAGACTCCACACTGGACCCCTCCCTGATGGAGATGACAG
AGGCTGCCCTGCGCCTGCTGAGCAGGAACCCCCGCGGCTTCTTCCTCTTCGTGGAGGGTGGTCGCATCGA
CCATGGTCATCATGAAAGCAGGGCTTACCGGGCACTGACTGAGACGATCATGTTCGACGACGCCATTGAG
AGGGCGGGCCAGCTCACCAGCGAGGAGGACACGCTGAGCCTCGTCACTGCCGACCACTCCCACGTCTTCT
CCTTCGGAGGCTACCCCCTGCGAGGGAGCTCCATCTTCGGGCTGGCCCCTGGCAAGGCCCGGGACAGGAA
GGCCTACACGGTCCTCCTATACGGAAACGGTCCAGGCTATGTGCTCAAGGACGGCGCTCGGCCGGATGTT
ACCGAGAGCGAGAGCGGGAGCCCCGAGTATCGGCAGCAGTCAGCAGTGCCCCTGGACGAAGAGACCCACG
CAGGCGAGGACGTGGCGGTGTTCGCGCGCGGCCCGCAGGCGCACCTGGTTCACGGCGTGCAGGAGCAGAC
CTTCATAGCGCACGTCATGGCCTTCGCCGCCTGCCTGGAGCCCTACACCGCCTGCGACCTGGCACCCCCC
GCCGGCACCACCGACGCCGCGCACCCGGGTTAGCTCGAGGAGGGCCCGAACAAAAACTCATCTCAGAAGA
GGATCTGAATAGCGCCGTCGACCATCATCATAATCATCATTGAGTTTAAACCCGCTGATCAGCCTCGACT
GTGCCTTCTAGTTGCCAGCCATCTGTTGTTTGCCCCTCCCCCGTGCCTTCCTTGACCCTGGAAGGTGCCA
CTCCCACTGTCCTTTCCTAATAAAATGAGGAAATTGCATCGCATTGTCTGAGTAGGTGTCATTCTATTCT
GGGGGGTGGGGTGGGGCAGGACAGCAAGGGGGAGGATTGGGAAGACAATAGCAGGCATGCTGGGGA
